>Addgene plasmid #229412 | HA-YAP-wt | addgene full sequence | sequence record 456136 | Addgene NGS Result
TTAATGTAGTCTTATGCAATACTCTTGTAGTCTTGCAACATGGTAACGATGAGTTAGCAACATGCCTTAC
AAGGAGAGAAAAAGCACCGTGCATGCCGATTGGTGGAAGTAAGGTGGTACGATCGTGCCTTATTAGGAAG
GCAACAGACGGGTCTGACATGGATTGGACGAACCACTGAATTGCCGCATTGCAGAGATATTGTATTTAAG
TGCCTAGCTCGATACATAAACGGGTCTCTCTGGTTAGACCAGATCTGAGCCTGGGAGCTCTCTGGCTAAC
TAGGGAACCCACTGCTTAAGCCTCAATAAAGCTTGCCTTGAGTGCTTCAAGTAGTGTGTGCCCGTCTGTT
GTGTGACTCTGGTAACTAGAGATCCCTCAGACCCTTTTAGTCAGTGTGGAAAATCTCTAGCAGTGGCGCC
CGAACAGGGACTTGAAAGCGAAAGGGAAACCAGAGGAGCTCTCTCGACGCAGGACTCGGCTTGCTGAAGC
GCGCACGGCAAGAGGCGAGGGGCGGCGACTGGTGAGTACGCCAAAAATTTTGACTAGCGGAGGCTAGAAG
GAGAGAGATGGGTGCGAGAGCGTCAGTATTAAGCGGGGGAGAATTAGATCGCGATGGGAAAAAATTCGGT
TAAGGCCAGGGGGAAAGAAAAAATATAAATTAAAACATATAGTATGGGCAAGCAGGGAGCTAGAACGATT
CGCAGTTAATCCTGGCCTGTTAGAAACATCAGAAGGCTGTAGACAAATACTGGGACAGCTACAACCATCC
CTTCAGACAGGATCAGAAGAACTTAGATCATTATATAATACAGTAGCAACCCTCTATTGTGTGCATCAAA
GGATAGAGATAAAAGACACCAAGGAAGCTTTAGACAAGATAGAGGAAGAGCAAAACAAAAGTAAGACCAC
CGCACAGCAAGCGGCCGCTGATCTTCAGACCTGGAGGAGGAGATATGAGGGACAATTGGAGAAGTGAATT
ATATAAATATAAAGTAGTAAAAATTGAACCATTAGGAGTAGCACCCACCAAGGCAAAGAGAAGAGTGGTG
CAGAGAGAAAAAAGAGCAGTGGGAATAGGAGCTTTGTTCCTTGGGTTCTTGGGAGCAGCAGGAAGCACTA
TGGGCGCAGCGTCAATGACGCTGACGGTACAGGCCAGACAATTATTGTCTGGTATAGTGCAGCAGCAGAA
CAATTTGCTGAGGGCTATTGAGGCGCAACAGCATCTGTTGCAACTCACAGTCTGGGGCATCAAGCAGCTC
CAGGCAAGAATCCTGGCTGTGGAAAGATACCTAAAGGATCAACAGCTCCTGGGGATTTGGGGTTGCTCTG
GAAAACTCATTTGCACCACTGCTGTGCCTTGGAATGCTAGTTGGAGTAATAAATCTCTGGAACAGATTTG
GAATCACACGACCTGGATGGAGTGGGACAGAGAAATTAACAATTACACAAGCTTAATACACTCCTTAATT
GAAGAATCGCAAAACCAGCAAGAAAAGAATGAACAAGAATTATTGGAATTAGATAAATGGGCAAGTTTGT
GGAATTGGTTTAACATAACAAATTGGCTGTGGTATATAAAATTATTCATAATGATAGTAGGAGGCTTGGT
AGGTTTAAGAATAGTTTTTGCTGTACTTTCTATAGTGAATAGAGTTAGGCAGGGATATTCACCATTATCG
TTTCAGACCCACCTCCCAACCCCGAGGGGACCCAGACCACAATTTTAAAAGAAAAGGGGGGATTGGGGGG
TACAGTGCAGGGGAAAGAATAGTAGACATAATAGCAACAGACATACAAACTAAAGAATTACAAAAACAAA
TTACAAAAATTCAAAATTTTCGGGTTTATTACAGGGACAGCAGAGATCCACTTTGGCGCCGGCTCGAGTG
GCTCCGGTGCCCGTCAGTGGGCAGAGCGCACATCGCCCACAGTCCCCGAGAAGTTGGGGGGAGGGGTCGG
CAATTGAACCGGTGCCTAGAGAAGGTGGCGCGGGGTAAACTGGGAAAGTGATGTCGTGTACTGGCTCCGC
CTTTTTCCCGAGGGTGGGGGAGAACCGTATATAAGTGCAGTAGTCGCCGTGAACGTTCTTTTTCGCAACG
GGTTTGCCGCCAGAACACAGGTGTCGTGACGCGGGATCCGCCACCATGTACCCTTACGACGTTCCTGATT
ACGCGGGATATCCCTACGACGTGCCAGATTACGCGGGTAGTGGTGACCCTGGGCAACAGCCCCCTCCGCA
GCCGGCACCACAGGGCCAGGGACAACCTCCGTCTCAGCCGCCTCAAGGGCAAGGGCCACCGTCAGGACCT
GGACAACCTGCGCCAGCAGCCACTCAAGCGGCCCCGCAGGCTCCGCCCGCAGGACACCAAATAGTCCACG
TGAGAGGCGACTCCGAGACGGACCTCGAGGCCCTCTTTAATGCTGTTATGAACCCTAAGACAGCGAACGT
GCCTCAAACTGTGCCTATGCGATTGCGAAAGCTGCCAGATTCCTTTTTCAAGCCGCCAGAACCCAAATCC
CACTCCCGCCAGGCTTCCACCGACGCTGGTACGGCCGGGGCACTTACTCCCCAACATGTTCGGGCTCATA
GCTCACCCGCTTCCCTCCAGCTTGGTGCTGTTTCTCCGGGGACGCTCACCCCGACCGGTGTAGTTTCCGG
ACCTGCTGCTACTCCGACTGCTCAACATTTGCGCCAATCCAGCTTTGAAATTCCGGACGATGTGCCTCTG
CCGGCTGGCTGGGAAATGGCAAAAACATCCAGTGGTCAAAGATATTTTCTCAATCATATTGACCAGACGA
CCACCTGGCAAGATCCGCGGAAAGCTATGCTCTCACAGATGAACGTTACCGCTCCGACCTCTCCTCCCGT
ACAACAAAACATGATGAACTCAGCGTCAGGGCCCCTCCCAGATGGCTGGGAACAGGCAATGACTCAGGAC
GGCGAGATTTATTACATTAATCACAAAAACAAGACCACTAGTTGGCTGGACCCTCGGCTTGATCCACGAT
TCGCTATGAATCAGAGAATATCCCAGAGCGCTCCGGTTAAGCAGCCACCTCCCCTGGCACCCCAGAGTCC
TCAAGGCGGAGTCATGGGCGGGAGTAATAGCAACCAGCAGCAGCAGATGCGACTTCAGCAACTCCAAATG
GAAAAAGAAAGACTTAGGCTGAAACAACAGGAACTTCTGCGCCAGGCAATGCGGAACATTAATCCCAGCA
CAGCCAATAGTCCAAAGTGCCAAGAACTGGCCTTGCGCTCACAACTTCCAACATTGGAGCAAGACGGAGG
AACTCAAAACCCGGTTAGCTCTCCTGGTATGTCCCAAGAGTTGCGGACAATGACTACGAATAGTAGCGAT
CCCTTCTTGAATAGTGGCACTTACCACTCAAGGGACGAGTCCACCGACAGTGGGTTGTCAATGTCCAGTT
ATAGCGTGCCCCGCACCCCTGATGACTTCCTGAACTCAGTAGACGAAATGGACACAGGCGACACGATCAA
CCAATCAACACTTCCTTCCCAGCAGAATAGATTCCCAGATTATCTGGAAGCCATCCCGGGTACGAACGTC
GACTTGGGTACCTTGGAAGGAGATGGGATGAATATCGAAGGTGAGGAGCTGATGCCATCTTTGCAAGAAG
CATTGAGCTCTGATATCCTTAACGACATGGAGAGTGTCCTCGCCGCGACTAAGTTGGACAAAGAGTCTTT
CCTGACTTGGCTTTGAGCAATTCCGCCCCTCTCCCTCCCCCCCCCCTAACGTTACTGGCCGAAGCCGCTT
GGAATAAGGCCGGTGTGCGTTTGTCTATATGTTATTTTCCACCATATTGCCGTCTTTTGGCAATGTGAGG
GCCCGGAAACCTGGCCCTGTCTTCTTGACGAGCATTCCTAGGGGTCTTTCCCCTCTCGCCAAAGGAATGC
AAGGTCTGTTGAATGTCGTGAAGGAAGCAGTTCCTCTGGAAGCTTCTTGAAGACAAACAACGTCTGTAGC
GACCCTTTGCAGGCAGCGGAACCCCCCACCTGGCGACAGGTGCCTCTGCGGCCAAAAGCCACGTGTATAA
GATACACCTGCAAAGGCGGCACAACCCCAGTGCCACGTTGTGAGTTGGATAGTTGTGGAAAGAGTCAAAT
GGCTCTCCTCAAGCGTATTCAACAAGGGGCTGAAGGATGCCCAGAAGGTACCCCATTGTATGGGATCTGA
TCTGGGGCCTCGGTGCACATGCTTTACATGTGTTTAGTCGAGGTTAAAAAAACGTCTAGGCCCCCCGAAC
CACGGGGACGTGGTTTTCCTTTGAAAAACACGATGATAATATGGCCACAACCATGAAGACCTTCAACATC
TCTCAGCAGGACCTTGAGCTGGTGGAAGTTGCCACTGAGAAAATCACCATGCTCTATGAGGACAACAAGC
ACCATGTTGGTGCTGCCATCAGGACCAAGACAGGAGAAATCATCTCTGCTGTCCACATTGAAGCCTACAT
TGGCAGGGTCACTGTGTGTGCAGAGGCCATTGCCATTGGGTCTGCAGTCTCCAATGGGCAGAAGGACTTT
GACACCATTGTGGCTGTGAGGCACCCCTACAGTGATGAGGTGGACAGGTCCATCAGAGTGGTGTCCCCCT
GTGGCATGTGCAGGGAGCTCATCTCAGACTATGCCCCTGATTGCTTTGTTCTGATTGAGATGAATGGCAA
GCTGGTCAAGACAACCATTGAGGAGCTGATTCCACTGAAATACACCAGAAACTAAACGCGTTAAGTCGAC
AATCAACCTCTGGATTACAAAATTTGTGAAAGATTGACTGGTATTCTTAACTATGTTGCTCCTTTTACGC
TATGTGGATACGCTGCTTTAATGCCTTTGTATCATGCTATTGCTTCCCGTATGGCTTTCATTTTCTCCTC
CTTGTATAAATCCTGGTTGCTGTCTCTTTATGAGGAGTTGTGGCCCGTTGTCAGGCAACGTGGCGTGGTG
TGCACTGTGTTTGCTGACGCAACCCCCACTGGTTGGGGCATTGCCACCACCTGTCAGCTCCTTTCCGGGA
CTTTCGCTTTCCCCCTCCCTATTGCCACGGCGGAACTCATCGCCGCCTGCCTTGCCCGCTGCTGGACAGG
GGCTCGGCTGTTGGGCACTGACAATTCCGTGGTGTTGTCGGGGAAATCATCGTCCTTTCCTTGGCTGCTC
GCCTGTGTTGCCACCTGGATTCTGCGCGGGACGTCCTTCTGCTACGTCCCTTCGGCCCTCAATCCAGCGG
ACCTTCCTTCCCGCGGCCTGCTGCCGGCTCTGCGGCCTCTTCCGCGTCTTCGCCTTCGCCCTCAGACGAG
TCGGATCTCCCTTTGGGCCGCCTCCCCGCGTCGACTTTAAGACCAATGACTTACAAGGCAGCTGTAGATC
TTAGCCACTTTTTAAAAGAAAAGGGGGGACTGGAAGGGCTAATTCACTCCCAACGAAGACAAGATCTGCT
TTTTGCTTGTACTGGGTCTCTCTGGTTAGACCAGATCTGAGCCTGGGAGCTCTCTGGCTAACTAGGGAAC
CCACTGCTTAAGCCTCAATAAAGCTTGCCTTGAGTGCTTCAAGTAGTGTGTGCCCGTCTGTTGTGTGACT
CTGGTAACTAGAGATCCCTCAGACCCTTTTAGTCAGTGTGGAAAATCTCTAGCAGTACGTATAGTAGTTC
ATGTCATCTTATTATTCAGTATTTATAACTTGCAAAGAAATGAATATCAGAGAGTGAGAGGAACTTGTTT
ATTGCAGCTTATAATGGTTACAAATAAAGCAATAGCATCACAAATTTCACAAATAAAGCATTTTTTTCAC
TGCATTCTAGTTGTGGTTTGTCCAAACTCATCAATGTATCTTATCATGTCTGGCTCTAGCTATCCCGCCC
CTAACTCCGCCCATCCCGCCCCTAACTCCGCCCAGTTCCGCCCATTCTCCGCCCCATGGCTGACTAATTT
TTTTTATTTATGCAGAGGCCGAGGCCGCCTCGGCCTCTGAGCTATTCCAGAAGTAGTGAGGAGGCTTTTT
TGGAGGCCTAGGGACGTACCCAATTCGCCCTATAGTGAGTCGTATTACGCGCGCTCACTGGCCGTCGTTT
TACAACGTCGTGACTGGGAAAACCCTGGCGTTACCCAACTTAATCGCCTTGCAGCACATCCCCCTTTCGC
CAGCTGGCGTAATAGCGAAGAGGCCCGCACCGATCGCCCTTCCCAACAGTTGCGCAGCCTGAATGGCGAA
TGGG
[124 nt withheld, positions 6235-6358]
C
[91 nt withheld, positions 6360-6450]
A
[49 nt withheld, positions 6452-6500]
CCTTTGACGTTGGAGTCCACGTTCTTT
[37 nt withheld, positions 6528-6564]
ACCCTATCTCGGTCTATTCTTTTGATTTATAAGGGATTTTGCCGATTTCGGCCTATTGGTTAAAAAATGA
GCTGATTTAACAAAAATTTAACGCGAATTTTAACAAAATATTAACGCTTACAATTTAGGTGGCACTTTTC
GGGGAAATGTGCGCGGAACCCCTATTTGTTTATTTTTCTAAATACATTCAAATATGTATCCGCTCATGAG
ACAATAACCCTGATAAATGCTTCAATAATATTGAAAAAGGAAGAGTATGAGTATTCAACATTTCCGTGTC
GCCCTTATTCCCTTTTTTGCGGCATTTTGCCTTCCTGTTTTTGCTCACCCAGAAACGCTGGTGAAAGTAA
AAGATGCTGAAGATCAGTTGGGTGCACGAGTGGGTTACATCGAACTGGATCTCAACAGCGGTAAGATCCT
TGAGAGTTTTCGCCCCGAAGAACGTTTTCCAATGATGAGCACTTTTAAAGTTCTGCTATGTGGCGCGGTA
TTATCCCGTATTGACGCCGGGCAAGAGCAACTCGGTCGCCGCATACACTATTCTCAGAATGACTTGGTTG
AGTACTCACCAGTCACAGAAAAGCATCTTACGGATGGCATGACAGTAAGAGAATTATGCAGTGCTGCCAT
AACCATGAGTGATAACACTGCGGCCAACTTACTTCTGACAACGATCGGAGGACCGAAGGAGCTAACCGCT
TTTTTGCACAACATGGGGGATCATGTAACTCGCCTTGATCGTTGGGAACCGGAGCTGAATGAAGCCATAC
CAAACGACGAGCGTGACACCACGATGCCTGTAGCAATGGCAACAACGTTGCGCAAACTATTAACTGGCGA
ACTACTTACTCTAGCTTCCCGGCAACAATTAATAGACTGGATGGAGGCGGATAAAGTTGCAGGACCACTT
CTGCGCTCGGCCCTTCCGGCTGGCTGGTTTATTGCTGATAAATCTGGAGCCGGTGAGCGTGGGTCTCGCG
GTATCATTGCAGCACTGGGGCCAGATGGTAAGCCCTCCCGTATCGTAGTTATCTACACGACGGGGAGTCA
GGCAACTATGGATGAACGAAATAGACAGATCGCTGAGATAGGTGCCTCACTGATTAAGCATTGGTAACTG
TCAGACCAAGTTTACTCATATATACTTTAGATTGATTTAAAACTTCATTTTTAATTTAAAAGGATCTAGG
TGAAGATCCTTTTTGATAATCTCATGACCAAAATCCCTTAACGTGAGTTTTCGTTCCACTGAGCGTCAGA
CCCCGTAGAAAAGATCAAAGGATCTTCTTGAGATCCTTTTTTTCTGCGCGTAATCTGCTGCTTGCAAACA
AAAAAACCACCGCTACCAGCGGTGGTTTGTTTGCCGGATCAAGAGCTACCAACTCTTTTTCCGAAGGTAA
CTGGCTTCAGCAGAGCGCAGATACCAAATACTGTTCTTCTAGTGTAGCCGTAGTTAGGCCACCACTTCAA
GAACTCTGTAGCACCGCCTACATACCTCGCTCTGCTAATCCTGTTACCAGTGGCTGCTGCCAGTGGCGAT
AAGTCGTGTCTTACCGGGTTGGACTCAAGACGATAGTTACCGGATAAGGCGCAGCGGTCGGGCTGAACGG
GGGGTTCGTGCACACAGCCCAGCTTGGAGCGAACGACCTACACCGAACTGAGATACCTACAGCGTGAGCT
ATGAGAAAGCGCCACGCTTCCCGAAGGGAGAAAGGCGGACAGGTATCCGGTAAGCGGCAGGGTCGGAACA
GGAGAGCGCACGAGGGAGCTTCCAGGGGGAAACGCCTGGTATCTTTATAGTCCTGTCGGGTTTCGCCACC
TCTGACTTGAGCGTCGATTTTTGTGATGCTCGTCAGGGGGGCGGAGCCTATGGAAAAACGCCAGCAACGC
GGCCTTTTTACGGTTCCTGGCCTTTTGCTGGCCTTTTGCTCACATGTTCTTTCCTGCGTTATCCCCTGAT
TCTGTGGATAACCGTATTACCGCCTTTGAGTGAGCTGATACCGCTCGCCGCAGCCGAACGACCGAGCGCA
GCGAGTCAGTGAGCGAGGAAGCGGAAGAGCGCCCAATACGCAAACCGCCTCTCCCCGCGCGTTGGCCGAT
TCATTAATGCAGCTGGCACGACAGGTTTCCCGACTGGAAAGCGGGCAGTGAGCGCAACGCAATTAATGTG
AGTTAGCTCACTCATTAGGCACCCCAGGCTTTACACTTTATGCTTCCGGCTCGTATGTTGTGTGGAATTG
TGAGCGGATAACAATTTCACACAGGAAACAGCTATGACCATGATTACGCCAAGCGCGCAATTAACCCTCA
CTAAAGGGAACAAAAGCTGGAGCTGCAAGC
Features (pLannotate 1.2.2; 28 found; start..end, strand, type, name):
      5..231     +  promoter       RSV promoter: Rous sarcoma virus enhancer/promoter
    232..412     +  LTR            5' LTR (truncated): truncated 5' long terminal repeat (LTR) from HIV-1
    459..584     +  misc_feature   HIV-1 Ψ: packaging signal of human immunodeficiency virus type 1
    568..931     +  CDS            HIV-1 gag (fragment): gag protein from human immunodeficiency virus 1; gag
   1077..1310    +  misc_feature   RRE: The Rev response element (RRE) of HIV-1 allows for Rev-dependent mRNA export from the nucleus to the cytoplasm.
   1687..1713    +  CDS            Rev (fragment): human immunodeficiency virus 1 (HIV-1) Rev protein; rev; enhances nuclear export of unspliced and incompletely spliced viral mRNAs
   1723..1840    +  misc_feature   cPPT/CTS: central polypurine tract and central termination sequence of HIV-1
   1909..2120    +  promoter       EF-1α core promoter: core promoter for human elongation factor EF-1α
   2179..2201    +  CDS            3xHA (fragment): three tandem HA epitope tags
   2215..3723    +  CDS            YAP1: YAP1_HUMAN - Also known as YAP65. Experimental evidence at protein level: Swiss-Prot protein existence level 1. [Isoform 3]: Activates the C-terminal fragment (CTF) of ERBB4 (isoform 3). From Homo sapiens (Human).
   3847..4309    +  misc_feature   IRES: internal ribosome entry site (IRES) of the encephalomyocarditis virus (EMCV)
   4323..4742    +  CDS            bsr: BSR_BACCE - Experimental evidence at protein level: Swiss-Prot protein existence level 1. Catalyzes the deamination of the cytosine moiety of the antibiotics blasticidin S, cytomycin and acetylblasticidin S. From Bacillus cereus.
   4761..5349    +  misc_feature   WPRE: woodchuck hepatitis virus posttranscriptional regulatory element
   5400..5419    +  misc_feature   cPPT/CTS (fragment): central polypurine tract and central termination sequence of HIV-1
   5421..5654    +  LTR            3' LTR (ΔU3): self-inactivating 3' long terminal repeat (LTR) from HIV-1
   5732..5853    +  polyA_signal   SV40 poly(A) signal: SV40 polyadenylation signal
   5893..6028    +  rep_origin     SV40 ori: SV40 origin of replication
   6049..6067    -  promoter       T7 promoter: promoter for bacteriophage T7 RNA polymerase
   6075..6230    +  CDS            lacZα (fragment): LacZα fragment of β-galactosidase; lacZ fragment
   6235..6663    +  rep_origin     f1 ori (sequence partly withheld): f1 bacteriophage origin of replication; arrow indicates direction of (+) strand synthesis
   6716..6820    +  promoter       AmpR promoter: bla
   6821..7681    +  CDS            AmpR: β-lactamase; bla; confers resistance to ampicillin, carbenicillin, and related antibiotics
   7852..8440    +  rep_origin     ori: high-copy-number ColE1/pMB1/pBR322/pUC origin of replication
   8623..8715    +  CDS            lacI (fragment): lac repressor; lacI; The lac repressor binds to the lac operator to inhibit transcription in E. coli. This inhibition can be relieved by adding lactose or isopropyl-β-D-thiogalactopyranoside (IPTG).
   8728..8749    +  protein_bind   CAP binding site: CAP binding activates transcription in the presence of cAMP. E. coli catabolite activator protein
   8764..8794    +  promoter       lac promoter: promoter for the E. coli lac operon
   8802..8818    +  protein_bind   lac operator: The lac repressor binds to the lac operator to inhibit transcription in E. coli. This inhibition can be relieved by adding lactose or isopropyl-β-D-thiogalactopyranoside (IPTG). lac repressor encoded by lacI
   8863..8881    +  promoter       T3 promoter: promoter for bacteriophage T3 RNA polymerase
