[The description below was written by a language model from this plasmid's Addgene catalogue record and pLannotate feature annotations shown in this document.]
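Description:
HA-YAP-wt is a lentiviral mammalian expression plasmid built on the LentiVi backbone for stable or transient overexpression of wild-type human YAP1. In bacteria it is maintained through a high-copy ColE1/pUC-type origin and selected with ampicillin via the β-lactamase gene. An f1 origin, SV40 origin and remnants of a lac/lacZα cloning region with T7 and T3 promoters are also present in the backbone.

The viral portion has the layout of a third-generation, self-inactivating transfer vector. An RSV promoter replaces the U3 region of a truncated HIV-1 5' LTR to drive genomic RNA production in packaging cells. It is followed by the Ψ packaging signal with a gag fragment, the Rev response element for Rev-dependent nuclear export, and the cPPT/CTS, which aids nuclear import of the reverse-transcribed genome. The ΔU3 3' LTR inactivates LTR-driven transcription after integration, so expression depends on the internal promoter.

That promoter is the EFS (EF-1α core) element, which transcribes a bicistronic message. The first cistron is the YAP1 coding sequence carrying an N-terminal HA epitope; the annotation detects only a partial match to a 3xHA element, consistent with a shorter HA tag. An EMCV IRES then allows translation of the bsr blasticidin S deaminase gene, coupling blasticidin resistance to YAP expression. A WPRE downstream enhances transcript stability and expression, and an SV40 polyadenylation signal lies beyond the 3' LTR.

The construct is intended for lentiviral delivery or direct transfection to express epitope-tagged YAP. It was deposited in connection with work on MARK2/MARK3 kinase dependencies in YAP/TAZ-driven human cancers.
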