Addgene plasmid #229412: HA-YAP-wt
Purpose: Lentiviral or overpexression of cDNA
Depositing lab: Christopher Vakoc. Depositing organization: Cold Spring Harbor Laboratory. Publication: MARK2/MARK3 kinases are catalytic co-dependencies of YAP/TAZ in human cancer. Klingbeil O, Skopelitis D, Tonelli C, Yoshimoto T, Alpsoy A, Panepinto MC, Minicozzi F, Merrill JR, Cafiero AM, Aggarwal D, Russo S, Ha T, Demerdash OE, Wee TL, Spector DL, Lyons SK, Tuveson DA, Cifani P, Vakoc CR. Cancer Discov. 2024 Jul 26. doi: 10.1158/2159-8290.CD-23-1529. PubMed 39058094.
Backbone
  Vector backbone: LentiVi
  Vector type: Mammalian Expression, Lentiviral
  Selectable markers: Blasticidin
Growth in bacteria
  Bacterial resistance: Ampicillin, 100 μg/mL
  Growth temperature: 37°C
  Growth strain: NEB Stable
  Copy number: High Copy
Gene/Insert
  Gene/Insert name: YAP-wt
  Species: H. sapiens (human)
  Insert size (bp): 1581
  Entrez Gene: YAP1 (a.k.a. COB1, YAP, YAP-1, YAP2, YAP65, YKI)
  Promoter: EFS
  Tag / fusion protein: HA (N terminal on insert)
  Cloning method: Gibson Cloning
Terms and licenses: Academic/Nonprofit Terms; Industry Terms: Not Available to Industry
How to cite: HA-YAP-wt was a gift from Christopher Vakoc (Addgene plasmid # 229412 ; http://n2t.net/addgene:229412 ; RRID:Addgene_229412)
